Addgene plasmid #125223: pUAST-attB-3xHA-V5-RpL10Ab
Purpose: 3xHA-V5 tagged RpL10Ab for expression from UAS promoter to TRAP translatome from specific cell types defined by GAL4 expression
Depositing lab: Herman Dierick. Depositing organization: Baylor College of Medicine. Publication: A versatile method for cell-specific profiling of translated mRNAs in Drosophila. Thomas A, Lee PJ, Dalton JE, Nomie KJ, Stoica L, Costa-Mattioli M, Chang P, Nuzhdin S, Arbeitman MN, Dierick HA. PLoS One. 2012;7(7):e40276. doi: 10.1371/journal.pone.0040276. Epub 2012 Jul 6. PubMed 22792260.
Backbone
  Vector backbone: pUASTattB
  Backbone manufacturer: Konrad Basler
  Vector type: Insect Expression
Growth in bacteria
  Bacterial resistance: Ampicillin, 100 μg/mL
  Growth temperature: 37°C
  Growth strain: DH5alpha
  Copy number: High Copy
Gene/Insert
  Gene/Insert name: RpL10Ab
  Species: D. melanogaster (fly)
  Insert size (bp): 1516
  Entrez Gene: RpL10Ab (a.k.a. Dmel_CG7283, BcDNA:RH06366, CG7283, Dmel\CG7283, L10Ab, RpL10A, RpL10Ae, anon-EST:Posey188)
  Tag / fusion protein: 3x HA, V5 (N terminal on insert)
  Cloning method: Restriction Enzyme; 5′ cloning site Unknown (unknown if destroyed)
Terms and licenses: Academic/Nonprofit Terms; Industry Terms: Not Available to Industry
Depositor comments: Please note that the backbone for this plasmid is pUAST and not pUASTattB. This does not affect plasmid function as described in the associated publication.
How to cite: pUAST-attB-3xHA-V5-RpL10Ab was a gift from Herman Dierick (Addgene plasmid # 125223 ; http://n2t.net/addgene:125223 ; RRID:Addgene_125223)
