[The description below was written by a language model from this plasmid's Addgene catalogue record and pLannotate feature annotations shown in this document.]
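Description:
pUAST-attB-3xHA-V5-RpL10Ab is a Drosophila transformation and insect expression plasmid of 9,678 nt that places an epitope-tagged ribosomal protein under GAL4/UAS control. Despite the name and the catalogue backbone field, the depositor notes that the backbone is actually pUAST rather than pUASTattB. The feature tables agree: both annotated sequence records show P element 5' and 3' ends and no attB site. Germline integration would therefore be by P element transposition rather than phiC31 site-specific recombination. In bacteria the plasmid is maintained through a high-copy ColE1/pUC-type origin and selected with ampicillin via the β-lactamase gene. In flies, the mini-white eye-colour gene carried between the P element ends marks transformants.

The payload is the D. melanogaster RpL10Ab coding sequence, a large-subunit ribosomal protein, with N-terminal 3xHA and V5 tags. The automated annotation detects the V5 tag just upstream of the RpL10Ab ORF but does not call the HA repeats, although an unannotated stretch between the promoter and V5 could accommodate them. Expression is driven by five tandem GAL4-binding UAS sites fused to the hsp70 basal promoter. The transcript is processed using the SV40 small t intron and SV40 polyadenylation signal; the SV40 T antigen and NLS fragments annotated there are simply part of this 3' terminator region.

The construct is intended for translating ribosome affinity purification (TRAP). Crossing transgenic flies to a GAL4 driver restricts the tagged RpL10Ab to chosen cell types, where it incorporates into ribosomes. Immunoprecipitation via the tags then recovers ribosome-bound mRNAs, giving a cell-type-specific translatome.
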