Features (pLannotate 1.2.2; 21 found; start..end, strand, type, name):
      2..67      +  intron         small t intron: SV40 (simian virus 40) small t antigen intron
    197..217     +  CDS            SV40 NLS: nuclear localization signal of SV40 (simian virus 40) large T antigen
    224..358     +  CDS            LT_POVHA (fragment): Protein inferred from homology: Swiss-Prot protein existence level 3. Isoform large T antigen is a key early protein essential for both driving viral replication and inducing cellular transformation. Plays a role in viral genome replication by driving entry of quiescent cells into the cell cycle and by autoregulating the synthesis of viral early mRNA. Displays highly oncogenic activities by corrupting the host cellular checkpoint mechanisms that guard cell division and the transcription, replication, and repair of DNA. Participates in the modulation of cellular gene expression preceeding viral
    383..466     +  CDS            large T antigen (fragment): large T antigen from SV40 (simian virus 40)
    489..623     +  polyA_signal   SV40 poly(A) signal: SV40 polyadenylation signal
    641..4760    +  gene           mini-white: white; This modified version of the white gene lacks part of the first intron.
   4771..5356    -  misc_feature   P element 5' end: No description available
   5357..5585    -  CDS            mini-white (fragment): Drosophila white gene eye color pigment; white; This is a modified version of the white gene lacking part of the first intron.
   5591..6179    -  rep_origin     ori: high-copy-number ColE1/pMB1/pBR322/pUC origin of replication
   6350..7210    -  CDS            AmpR: β-lactamase; bla; confers resistance to ampicillin, carbenicillin, and related antibiotics
   7211..7315    -  promoter       AmpR promoter: bla
   7410..7445    +  CDS            rop (fragment): Rop protein, which maintains plasmids at low copy number; rop
   7547..7616    +  misc_feature   bom (fragment): basis of mobility region from pBR322
   7615..8118    -  gene           mini-white (fragment): white; This modified version of the white gene lacks part of the first intron.
   8118..8350    -  misc_feature   P element 3' end: P element 3' end
   8392..8413    -  misc_feature   MCS (fragment): pUC18/19 multiple cloning site
   8412..8506    +  protein_bind   5X UAS: five tandem copies of the "ScaI site" 17-mer CGGAGTACTGTCCTCCG, an upstream activating sequence (UAS) that efficiently binds yeast Gal4 (Webster et al., 1988; Pfeiffer et al., 2010) GAL4
   8525..8763    +  promoter       hsp70 promoter: Drosophila melanogaster hsp70Bb promoter
   8892..8933    +  CDS            V5 tag: epitope tag from simian virus 5
   8943..9593    +  CDS            RpL10Ab: R10AB_DROME - Experimental evidence at protein level: Swiss-Prot protein existence level 1. From Drosophila melanogaster (Fruit fly).
   9604..9678    +  intron         large T intron (fragment): SV40 (simian virus 40) large T antigen intron
>Addgene plasmid #125223 | pUAST-attB-3xHA-V5-RpL10Ab | addgene full sequence | sequence record 473971 | Addgene NGS Result
GGTAAATATAAAATTTTTAAGTGTATAATGTGTTAAACTACTGATTCTAATTGTTTGTGTATTTTAGATT
CCAACCTATGGAACTGATGAATGGGAGCAGTGGTGGAATGCCTTTAATGAGGAAAACCTGTTTTGCTCAG
AAGAAATGCCATCTAGTGATGATGAGGCTACTGCTGACTCTCAACATTCTACTCCTCCAAAAAAGAAGAG
AAAGGTAGAAGACCCCAAGGACTTTCCTTCAGAATTGCTAAGTTTTTTGAGTCATGCTGTGTTTAGTAAT
AGAACTCTTGCTTGCTTTGCTATTTACACCACAAAGGAAAAAGCTGCACTGCTATACAAGAAAATTATGG
AAAAATATTTGATGTATAGTGCCTTGACTAGAGATCATAATCAGCCATACCACATTTGTAGAGGTTTTAC
TTGCTTTAAAAAACCTCCCACACCTCCCCCTGAACCTGAAACATAAAATGAATGCAATTGTTGTTGTTAA
CTTGTTTATTGCAGCTTATAATGGTTACAAATAAAGCAATAGCATCACAAATTTCACAAATAAAGCATTT
TTTTCACTGCATTCTAGTTGTGGTTTGTCCAAACTCATCAATGTATCTTATCATGTCTGGATCCACTAGA
AGGCCTAATTCTAGTATGTATGTAAGTTAATAAAACCCATTTTTGCGGAAAGTAGATAAAAAAAACATTT
TTTTTTTTTACTGCACTGGATATCATTGAACTTATCTGATCAGTTTTAAATTTACTTCGATCCAAGGGTA
TTTGATGTACCAGGTTCTTTCGATTACCTCTCACTCAAAATGACATTCCACTCAAAGTCAGCGCTGTTTG
CCTCCTTCTCTGTCCACAGAAATATCGCCGTCTCTTTCGCCGCTGCGTCCGCTATCTCTTTCGCCACCGT
TTGTAGCGTTACGTAGCGTCAATGTCCGCCTTCAGTTGCATTTTGTCAGCGGTTTCGTGACGAAGCTCCA
AGCGGTTTACGCCATCAATTAAACACAAAGTGCTGTGCCAAAACTCCTCTCGCTTCTTATTTTTGTTTGT
TTTTTGAGTGATTGGGGTGGTGATTGGTTTTGGGTGGGTAAGCAGGGGAAAGTGTGAAAAATCCCGGCAA
TGGGCCAAGAGGATCAGGAGCTATTAATTCGCGGAGGCAGCAAACACCCATCTGCCGAGCATCTGAACAA
TGTGAGTAGTACATGTGCATACATCTTAAGTTCACTTGATCTATAGGAACTGCGATTGCAACATCAAATT
GTCTGCGGCGTGAGAACTGCGACCCACAAAAATCCCAAACCGCAATTGCACAAACAAATAGTGACACGAA
ACAGATTATTCTGGTAGCTGTTCTCGCTATATAAGACAATTTTTGAGATCATATCATGATCAAGACATCT
AAAGGCATTCATTTTCGACTATATTCTTTTTTACAAAAAATATAACAACCAGATATTTTAAGCTGATCCT
AGATGCACAAAAAATAAATAAAAGTATAAACCTACTTCGTAGGATACTTCGGGGTACTTTTTGTTCGGGG
TTAGATGAGCATAACGCTTGTAGTTGATATTTGAGATCCCCTATCATTGCAGGGTGACAGCGGAGCGGCT
TCGCAGAGCTGCATTAACCAGGGCTTCGGGCAGGCCAAAAACTACGGCACGCTCCGGCCACCCAGTCCGC
CGGAGGACTCCGGTTCAGGGAGCGGCCAACTAGCCGAGAACCTCACCTATGCCTGGCACAATATGGACAT
CTTTGGGGCGGTCAATCAGCCGGGCTCCGGATGGCGGCAGCTGGTCAACCGGACACGCGGACTATTCTGC
AACGAGCGACACATACCGGCGCCCAGGAAACATTTGCTCAAGAACGGTGAGTTTCTATTCGCAGTCGGCT
GATCTGTGTGAAATCTTAATAAAGGGTCCAATTACCAATTTGAAACTCAGTTTGCGGCGTGGCCTATCCG
GGCGAACTTTTGGCCGTGATGGGCAGTTCCGGTGCCGGAAAGACGACCCTGCTGAATGCCCTTGCCTTTC
GATCGCCGCAGGGCATCCAAGTATCGCCATCCGGGATGCGACTGCTCAATGGCCAACCTGTGGACGCCAA
GGAGATGCAGGCCAGGTGCGCCTATGTCCAGCAGGATGACCTCTTTATCGGCTCCCTAACGGCCAGGGAA
CACCTGATTTTCCAAGCCATGGTGCGGATGCCACGACATCTGACCTATCGGCAGCGAGTGGCCCGCGTGG
ATCAGGTGATCCAGGAGCTTTCGCTCAGCAAATGTCAGCACACGATCATCGGTGTGCCCGGCAGGGTGAA
AGGTCTGTCCGGCGGAGAAAGGAAGCGTCTGGCATTCGCCTCCGAGGCTCTAACCGATCCGCCGCTTCTG
ATCTGCGATGAGCCCACCTCCGGACTGGACTCCTTTACCGCCCACAGCGTCGTCCAGGTGCTGAAGAAGC
TGTCGCAGAAGGGCAAGACCGTCATCCTGACCATTCATCAGCCGTCTTCCGAGCTGTTTGAGCTCTTTGA
CAAGATCCTTCTGATGGCCGAGGGCAGGGTAGCTTTCTTGGGCACTCCCAGCGAAGCCGTCGACTTCTTT
TCCTAGTGAGTTCGATGTGTTTATTAAGGGTATCTAGTATTACATAACATCTCAACTCCTATCCAGCGTG
GGTGCCCAGTGTCCTACCAACTACAATCCGGCGGACTTTTACGTACAGGTGTTGGCCGTTGTGCCCGGAC
GGGAGATCGAGTCCCGTGATCGGATCGCCAAGATATGCGACAATTTTGCCATTAGCAAAGTAGCCCGGGA
TATGGAGCAGTTGTTGGCCACCAAAAATCTGGAGAAGCCACTGGAGCAGCCGGAGAATGGGTACACCTAC
AAGGCCACCTGGTTCATGCAGTTCCGGGCGGTCCTGTGGCGATCCTGGCTGTCGGTGCTCAAGGAACCAC
TCCTCGTAAAAGTGCGACTTATTCAGACAACGGTGAGTGGTTCCAGTGGAAACAAATGATATAACGCTTA
CAATTCTTGGAAACAAATTCGCTAGATTTTAGATAGAATTGCCTGATTCCACACCCTTCTTAGTTTTTTT
CAATGAGATGTATAGTTTATAGTTTTGCAGAAGATAAATAAATTTCATTTAACTCGCGAATATTAATGAG
ATGCGAGTAACATTTTAATTTGCAGATGGTTGCCATCTTGATTGGCCTCATCTTTTTGGGCCAACAACTC
ACGCAAGTGGGTGTGATGAATATCAACGGAGCCATCTTCCTCTTCCTGACCAACATGACCTTTCAAAACG
TCTTTGCCACGATAAATGTAAGTCATGTTTAGAATACATTTGCATTTCAATAATTTACTAACTTTCTAAT
GAATCGATTCGATTTAGGTGTTCACCTCAGAGCTGCCAGTTTTTATGAGGGAGGCCCGAAGTCGACTTTA
TCGCTGTGACACATACTTTCTGGGCAAAACGATTGCCGAATTGCCGCTTTTTCTCACAGTGCCACTGGTC
TTCACGGCGATTGCCTATCCGATGATCGGACTGCGGGCCGGAGTGCTGCACTTCTTCAACTGCCTGGCGC
TGGTCACTCTGGTGGCCAATGTGTCAACGTCCTTCGGATATCTAATATCCTGCGCCAGCTCCTCGACCTC
GATGGCGCTGTCTGTGGGTCCGCCGGTTATCATACCATTCCTGCTCTTTGGCGGCTTCTTCTTGAACTCG
GGCTCGGTGCCAGTATACCTCAAATGGTTGTCGTACCTCTCATGGTTCCGTTACGCCAACGAGGGTCTGC
TGATTAACCAATGGGCGGACGTGGAGCCGGGCGAAATTAGCTGCACATCGTCGAACACCACGTGCCCCAG
TTCGGGCAAGGTCATCCTGGAGACGCTTAACTTCTCCGCCGCCGATCTGCCGCTGGACTACGTGGGTCTG
GCCATTCTCATCGTGAGCTTCCGGGTGCTCGCATATCTGGCTCTAAGACTTCGGGCCCGACGCAAGGAGT
AGCCGACATATATCCGAAATAACTGCTTGTTTTTTTTTTTTACCATTATTACCATCGTGTTTACTGTTTA
TTGCCCCCTCAAAAAGCTAATGTAATTATATTTGTGCCAATAAAAACAAGATATGACCTATAGAATACAA
GTATTTCCCCTTCGAACATCCCCACAAGTAGACTTTGGATTTGTCTTCTAACCAAAAGACTTACACACCT
GCATACCTTACATCAAAAACTCGTTTATCGCTACATAAAACACCGGGATATATTTTTTATATACATACTT
TTCAAATCGCGCGCCCTCTTCATAATTCACCTCCACCACACCACGTTTCGTAGTTGCTCTTTCGCTGTCT
CCCACCCGCTCTCCGCAACACATTCACCTTTTGTTCGACGACCTTGGAGCGACTGTCGTTAGTTCCGCGC
GATTCGGTTCGCTCAAATGGTTCCGAGTGGTTCATTTCGTCTCAATAGAAATTAGTAATAAATATTTGTA
TGTACAATTTATTTGCTCCAATATATTTGTATATATTTCCCTCACAGCTATATTTATTCTAATTTAATAT
TATGACTTTTTAAGGTAATTTTTTGTGACCTGTTCGGAGTGATTAGCGTTACAATTTGAACTGAAAGTGA
CATCCAGTGTTTGTTCCTTGTGTAGATGCATCTCAAAAAAATGGTGGGCATAATAGTGTTGTTTATATAT
ATCAAAAATAACAACTATAATAATAAGAATACATTTAATTTAGAAAATGCTTGGATTTCACTGGAACTAG
AATTAATTCGGCTGCTGCTCTAAACGACGCATTTCGTACTCCAAAGTACGAATTTTTTCCCTCAAGCTCT
TATTTTCATTAAACAATGAACAGGACCTAACGCACAGTCACGTTATTGTTTACATAAATGATTTTTTTTA
CTATTCAAACTTACTCTGTTTGTGTACTCCCACTGGTATAGCCTTCTTTTATCTTTTCTGGTTCAGGCTC
TATCACTTTACTAGGTACGGCATCTGCGTTGAGTCGCCTCCTTTTAAATGTCTGACCTTTTGCAGGTGCA
GCCTTCCACTGCGAATCATTAAAGTGGGTATCACAAATTTGGGAGTTTTCACCAAGGCTGCACCCAAGGC
TCTGCTCCCACAATTTTCTCTTAATAGCACACTTCGGCACGTGAATTAATTTTACTCCAGTCACAGCTTT
GCAGCAAAATTTGCAATATTTCATTTTTTTTTATTCCACGTAAGGGTTAATGTTTTCAAAAAAAAATTCG
TCCGCACACAACCTTTCCTCTCAACAAGCAAACGTGCACTGAATTTAAGTGTATACTTCGGTAAGCTTCG
GCTATCGACGGGACCACCTTATGTTATTTCATCATGGGCCAGACCCACGTAGTCCAGCGGCAGATCGGCG
GCGGAGAAGTTAAGCGTCTCCAGGATGACCTTGCCCGAACTGGGGCACGTGGTGTTCGACGATGTGCAGC
TAATTTCGCCCGGCTCCACGTCCGCCCATTGGTTAATCAGCAGACCCTCGTTGGCGTAACGGAACCATGA
GAGGTACGACAACCATTTGAGGTATACTGGCACCGAGCCCGAGTTCAAGAAGAAGGCGTTTTTCCATAGG
CTCCGCCCCCCTGACGAGCATCACAAAAATCGACGCTCAAGTCAGAGGTGGCGAAACCCGACAGGACTAT
AAAGATACCAGGCGTTTCCCCCTGGAAGCTCCCTCGTGCGCTCTCCTGTTCCGACCCTGCCGCTTACCGG
ATACCTGTCCGCCTTTCTCCCTTCGGGAAGCGTGGCGCTTTCTCATAGCTCACGCTGTAGGTATCTCAGT
TCGGTGTAGGTCGTTCGCTCCAAGCTGGGCTGTGTGCACGAACCCCCCGTTCAGCCCGACCGCTGCGCCT
TATCCGGTAACTATCGTCTTGAGTCCAACCCGGTAAGACACGACTTATCGCCACTGGCAGCAGCCACTGG
TAACAGGATTAGCAGAGCGAGGTATGTAGGCGGTGCTACAGAGTTCTTGAAGTGGTGGCCTAACTACGGC
TACACTAGAAGAACAGTATTTGGTATCTGCGCTCTGCTGAAGCCAGTTACCTTCGGAAAAAGAGTTGGTA
GCTCTTGATCCGGCAAACAAACCACCGCTGGTAGCGGTGGTTTTTTTGTTTGCAAGCAGCAGATTACGCG
CAGAAAAAAAGGATCTCAAGAAGATCCTTTGATCTTTTCTACGGGGTCTGACGCTCAGTGGAACGAAAAC
TCACGTTAAGGGATTTTGGTCATGAGATTATCAAAAAGGATCTTCACCTAGATCCTTTTAAATTAAAAAT
GAAGTTTTAAATCAATCTAAAGTATATATGAGTAAACTTGGTCTGACAGTTACCAATGCTTAATCAGTGA
GGCACCTATCTCAGCGATCTGTCTATTTCGTTCATCCATAGTTGCCTGACTCCCCGTCGTGTAGATAACT
ACGATACGGGAGGGCTTACCATCTGGCCCCAGTGCTGCAATGATACCGCGAGACCCACGCTCACCGGCTC
CAGATTTATCAGCAATAAACCAGCCAGCCGGAAGGGCCGAGCGCAGAAGTGGTCCTGCAACTTTATCCGC
CTCCATCCAGTCTATTAATTGTTGCCGGGAAGCTAGAGTAAGTAGTTCGCCAGTTAATAGTTTGCGCAAC
GTTGTTGCCATTGCTACAGGCATCGTGGTGTCACGCTCGTCGTTTGGTATGGCTTCATTCAGCTCCGGTT
CCCAACGATCAAGGCGAGTTACATGATCCCCCATGTTGTGCAAAAAAGCGGTTAGCTCCTTCGGTCCTCC
GATCGTTGTCAGAAGTAAGTTGGCCGCAGTGTTATCACTCATGGTTATGGCAGCACTGCATAATTCTCTT
ACTGTCATGCCATCCGTAAGATGCTTTTCTGTGACTGGTGAGTACTCAACCAAGTCATTCTGAGAATAGT
GTATGCGGCGACCGAGTTGCTCTTGCCCGGCGTCAATACGGGATAATACCGCGCCACATAGCAGAACTTT
AAAAGTGCTCATCATTGGAAAACGTTCTTCGGGGCGAAAACTCTCAAGGATCTTACCGCTGTTGAGATCC
AGTTCGATGTAACCCACTCGTGCACCCAACTGATCTTCAGCATCTTTTACTTTCACCAGCGTTTCTGGGT
GAGCAAAAACAGGAAGGCAAAATGCCGCAAAAAAGGGAATAAGGGCGACACGGAAATGTTGAATACTCAT
ACTCTTCCTTTTTCAATATTATTGAAGCATTTATCAGGGTTATTGTCTCATGAGCGGATACATATTTGAA
TGTATTTAGAAAAATAAACAAATAGGGGTTCCGCGCACATTTCCCCGAAAAGTGCCACCTGACGTCTAAG
AAACCATTATTATCATGACATTAACCTATAAAAATAGGCGTATCACGAGGCCCTTTCGTCTCGCGCGTTT
CGGTGATGACGGTGAAAACCTCTGACACATGCAGCTCCCGGAGACGGTCACAGCTTGTCTGTAAGCGGAT
GCCGGGAGCAGACAAGCCCGTCAGGGCGCGTCAGCGGGTGTTGGCGGGTGTCGGGGCTGGCTTAACTATG
CGGCATCAGAGCAGATTGTACTGAGAGTGCACCATATGCGGTGTGAAATACCGCACCGAATCGCGCGGAA
CTAACGACAGTCGCTCCAAGGTCGTCGAACAAAAGGTGAATGTGTTGCGGAGAGCGGGTGGGAGACAGCG
AAAGAGCAACTACGAAACGTGGTGTGGTGGAGGTGAATTATGAAGAGGGCGCGCGATTTGAAAAGTATGT
ATATAAAAAATATATCCCGGTGTTTTATGTAGCGATAAACGAGTTTTTGATGTAAGGTATGCAGGTGTGT
AAGTCTTTTGGTTAGAAGACAAATCCAAAGTCTACTTGTGGGGATGTTCGAAGGGGAAATACTTGTATTC
TATAGGTCATATCTTGTTTTTATTGGCACAAATATAATTACATTAGCTTTTTGAGGGGGCAATAAACAGT
AAACACGATGGTAATAATGGTAAAAAAAAAAAACAAGCAGTTATTTCGGATATATGTCGGCTACTCCTTG
CGTCGGGCCCGAAGTCTTAGAGCCAGATATGCGAGCACCCGGAAGCTCACGATGAGAATGGCCAGACCAT
GATGAAATAACATAAGGTGGTCCCGTCGGCAAGAGACATCCACTTAACGTATGCTTGCAATAAGTGCGAG
TGAAAGGAATAGTATTCTGAGTGTCGTATTGAGTCTGAGTGAGACAGCGATATGATTGTTGATTAACCCT
TAGCATGTCCGTGGGGTTTGAATTAACTCATAATATTAATTAGACGAAATTATTTTTAAAGTTTTATTTT
TAATAATTTGCGAGTACGCAAAGCTTGGCTGCATCCAACGCGTTGGGAGCTCTCCGGATCCAAGCTTGCA
TGCCTGCAGGTCGGAGTACTGTCCTCCGAGCGGAGTACTGTCCTCCGAGCGGAGTACTGTCCTCCGAGCG
GAGTACTGTCCTCCGAGCGGAGTACTGTCCTCCGAGCGGAGACTCTAGCGAGCGCCGGAGTATAAATAGA
GGCGCTTCGTCTACGGAGCGACAATTCAATTCAAACAAGCAAAGTGAACACGTCGCTAAGCGAAAGCTAA
GCAAATAAACAAGCGCAGCTGAACAAGCTAAACAATCTGCAGTAAAGTGCAAGTTAAAGTGAATCAATTA
AAAGTAACCAGCAACCAAGTAAATCAACTGCAACTACTGAAATCTGCCAAGAAGTAATTATTGAATACAA
GAAGAGAACTCTGAATAGGGAATTGGGAATTCGTTAACAGATCTCAAAATGTACCCATACGACGTCCCAG
ACTACGCTTACCCATACGACGTCCCAGACTACGCTTACCCATACGACGTCCCAGACTACGCTGCCGGTAC
CGGTAAGCCTATCCCTAACCCTCTCCTCGGTCTCGATTCTACGGCGGCCGCCATGGCGTCGAAGGTTTCG
CGTGATACGCTGTATGAGGGCGTCAATGGACTCCTGGAGGCTTCGGCGAAGAAGAAGCGCGGCTTCCTCG
AGACGGTGGAACTGCAGATCGGCCTGAAGAACTACGATCCCCAGAAGGACAAGCGTTTCTCCGGCACCGT
CAAGTTGAAGCACATTCCTCGTCCCAAGATGAAGGTGTGCATCCTTGGCGATCAGCAGCATTGCGACGAA
GCCAAGGCCAACAACGTCGACTTCATGGATGCCGAGGCTCTGAAGAAGCTGAACAAGAACAAGAAGCTGG
TGAAGAAGCTGGCCAAGTCCTATGATGCCTTCCTGGCCTCTGAGTCGCTGATCAAGCAGATTCCTCGTTT
GCTTGGCCCTGGCTTGAACAAGGCCGGCAAGTTCCCTGCCCTGCTGTCGCATCAGGAGTCTATGATTGGC
AAGATCGAGGAGGTTAAGTCGACCATCAAGTTCCAGATGAAGAAGGTGCTCTGCCTGTCCGTCGCCGTCG
GCCACGTTGGCATGAAGTCCGACGAGCTGGCCCAAAACGTCAACTTGTCGATCAACTTCTTGGTGTCGCT
GTTGAAGAAGAACTGGCAGAATGTGCGCTCCCTGCACGTCAAGTCCTCCATGGGACCGCCCCAGCGTCTT
TACTAGTCTAGAGGATCTTTGTGAAGGAACCTTACTTCTGTGGTGTGACATAATTGGACAAACTACCTAC
AGAGATTTAAAGCTCTAA
