Features (pLannotate 1.2.2; 21 found; start..end, strand, type, name):
      1..3778    +  gene           mini-white (fragment): white; This modified version of the white gene lacks part of the first intron.
   3777..3846    -  misc_feature   bom (fragment): basis of mobility region from pBR322
   3948..3983    -  CDS            rop (fragment): Rop protein, which maintains plasmids at low copy number; rop
   4078..4182    +  promoter       AmpR promoter: bla
   4183..5043    +  CDS            AmpR: β-lactamase; bla; confers resistance to ampicillin, carbenicillin, and related antibiotics
   5214..5802    +  rep_origin     ori: high-copy-number ColE1/pMB1/pBR322/pUC origin of replication
   5808..6036    +  CDS            mini-white (fragment): Drosophila white gene eye color pigment; white; This is a modified version of the white gene lacking part of the first intron.
   6037..6622    +  misc_feature   P element 5' end: No description available
   6633..7478    -  gene           mini-white (fragment): white; This modified version of the white gene lacks part of the first intron.
   7478..7710    -  misc_feature   P element 3' end: P element 3' end
   7752..7773    -  misc_feature   MCS (fragment): pUC18/19 multiple cloning site
   7772..7866    +  protein_bind   5X UAS: five tandem copies of the "ScaI site" 17-mer CGGAGTACTGTCCTCCG, an upstream activating sequence (UAS) that efficiently binds yeast Gal4 (Webster et al., 1988; Pfeiffer et al., 2010) GAL4
   7885..8123    +  promoter       hsp70 promoter: Drosophila melanogaster hsp70Bb promoter
   8252..8293    +  CDS            V5 tag: epitope tag from simian virus 5
   8303..8953    +  CDS            RpL10Ab: R10AB_DROME - Experimental evidence at protein level: Swiss-Prot protein existence level 1. From Drosophila melanogaster (Fruit fly).
   8964..9038    +  CDS            small t antigen (fragment): SV40 (simian virus 40) small t antigen
   9040..9105    +  intron         small t intron: SV40 (simian virus 40) small t antigen intron
   9235..9255    +  CDS            SV40 NLS: nuclear localization signal of SV40 (simian virus 40) large T antigen
   9262..9396    +  CDS            LT_POVHA (fragment): Protein inferred from homology: Swiss-Prot protein existence level 3. Isoform large T antigen is a key early protein essential for both driving viral replication and inducing cellular transformation. Plays a role in viral genome replication by driving entry of quiescent cells into the cell cycle and by autoregulating the synthesis of viral early mRNA. Displays highly oncogenic activities by corrupting the host cellular checkpoint mechanisms that guard cell division and the transcription, replication, and repair of DNA. Participates in the modulation of cellular gene expression preceeding viral
   9421..9504    +  CDS            large T antigen (fragment): large T antigen from SV40 (simian virus 40)
   9527..9661    +  polyA_signal   SV40 poly(A) signal: SV40 polyadenylation signal
>Addgene plasmid #125223 | pUAST-attB-3xHA-V5-RpL10Ab Sequencing Result | analyzer sequence | sequence record 243929
CTAGTATGTATGTAAGTTAATAAAACCCATTTTTGCGGAAAGTAGATAAAAAAAACATTTTTTTTTTTTA
CTGCACTGGATATCATTGAACTTATCTGATCAGTTTTAAATTTACTTCGATCCAAGGGTATTTGATGTAC
CAGGTTCTTTCGATTACCTCTCACTCAAAATGACATTCCACTCAAAGTCAGCGCTGTTTGCCTCCTTCTC
TGTCCACAGAAATATCGCCGTCTCTTTCGCCGCTGCGTCCGCTATCTCTTTCGCCACCGTTTGTAGCGTT
ACGTAGCGTCAATGTCCGCCTTCAGTTGCATTTTGTCAGCGGTTTCGTGACGAAGCTCCAAGCGGTTTAC
GCCATCAATTAAACACAAAGTGCTGTGCCAAAACTCCTCTCGCTTCTTATTTTTGTTTGTTTTTTGAGTG
ATTGGGGTGGTGATTGGTTTTGGGTGGGTAAGCAGGGGAAAGTGTGAAAAATCCCGGCAATGGGCCAAGA
GGATCAGGAGCTATTAATTCGCGGAGGCAGCAAACACCCATCTGCCGAGCATCTGAACAATGTGAGTAGT
ACATGTGCATACATCTTAAGTTCACTTGATCTATAGGAACTGCGATTGCAACATCAAATTGTCTGCGGCG
TGAGAACTGCGACCCACAAAAATCCCAAACCGCAATTGCACAAACAAATAGTGACACGAAACAGATTATT
CTGGTAGCTGTTCTCGCTATATAAGACAATTTTTGAGATCATATCATGATCAAGACATCTAAAGGCATTC
ATTTTCGACTATATTCTTTTTTACAAAAAATATAACAACCAGATATTTTAAGCTGATCCTAGATGCACAA
AAAATAAATAAAAGTATAAACCTACTTCGTAGGATACTTCGGGGTACTTTTTGTTCGGGGTTAGATGAGC
ATAACGCTTGTAGTTGATATTTGAGATCCCCTATCATTGCAGGGTGACAGCGGAGCGGCTTCGCAGAGCT
GCATTAACCAGGGCTTCGGGCAGGCCAAAAACTACGGCACGCTCCGGCCACCCAGTCCGCCGGAGGACTC
CGGTTCAGGGAGCGGCCAACTAGCCGAGAACCTCACCTATGCCTGGCACAATATGGACATCTTTGGGGCG
GTCAATCAGCCGGGCTCCGGATGGCGGCAGCTGGTCAACCGGACACGCGGACTATTCTGCAACGAGCGAC
ACATACCGGCGCCCAGGAAACATTTGCTCAAGAACGGTGAGTTTCTATTCGCAGTCGGCTGATCTGTGTG
AAATCTTAATAAAGGGTCCAATTACCAATTTGAAACTCAGTTTGCGGCGTGGCCTATCCGGGCGAACTTT
TGGCCGTGATGGGCAGTTCCGGTGCCGGAAAGACGACCCTGCTGAATGCCCTTGCCTTTCGATCGCCGCA
GGGCATCCAAGTATCGCCATCCGGGATGCGACTGCTCAATGGCCAACCTGTGGACGCCAAGGAGATGCAG
GCCAGGTGCGCCTATGTCCAGCAGGATGACCTCTTTATCGGCTCCCTAACGGCCAGGGAACACCTGATTT
TCCAAGCCATGGTGCGGATGCCACGACATCTGACCTATCGGCAGCGAGTGGCCCGCGTGGATCAGGTGAT
CCAGGAGCTTTCGCTCAGCAAATGTCAGCACACGATCATCGGTGTGCCCGGCAGGGTGAAAGGTCTGTCC
GGCGGAGAAAGGAAGCGTCTGGCATTCGCCTCCGAGGCTCTAACCGATCCGCCGCTTCTGATCTGCGATG
AGCCCACCTCCGGACTGGACTCCTTTACCGCCCACAGCGTCGTCCAGGTGCTGAAGAAGCTGTCGCAGAA
GGGCAAGACCGTCATCCTGACCATTCATCAGCCGTCTTCCGAGCTGTTTGAGCTCTTTGACAAGATCCTT
CTGATGGCCGAGGGCAGGGTAGCTTTCTTGGGCACTCCCAGCGAAGCCGTCGACTTCTTTTCCTAGTGAG
TTCGATGTGTTTATTAAGGGTATCTAGTATTACATAACATCTCAACTCCTATCCAGCGTGGGTGCCCAGT
GTCCTACCAACTACAATCCGGCGGACTTTTACGTACAGGTGTTGGCCGTTGTGCCCGGACGGGAGATCGA
GTCCCGTGATCGGATCGCCAAGATATGCGACAATTTTGCCATTAGCAAAGTAGCCCGGGATATGGAGCAG
TTGTTGGCCACCAAAAATCTGGAGAAGCCACTGGAGCAGCCGGAGAATGGGTACACCTACAAGGCCACCT
GGTTCATGCAGTTCCGGGCGGTCCTGTGGCGATCCTGGCTGTCGGTGCTCAAGGAACCACTCCTCGTAAA
AGTGCGACTTATTCAGACAACGGTGAGTGGTTCCAGTGGAAACAAATGATATAACGCTTACAATTCTTGG
AAACAAATTCGCTAGATTTTAGATAGAATTGCCTGATTCCACACCCTTCTTAGTTTTTTTCAATGAGATG
TATAGTTTATAGTTTTGCAGAAGATAAATAAATTTCATTTAACTCGCGAATATTAATGAGATGCGAGTAA
CATTTTAATTTGCAGATGGTTGCCATCTTGATTGGCCTCATCTTTTTGGGCCAACAACTCACGCAAGTGG
GTGTGATGAATATCAACGGAGCCATCTTCCTCTTCCTGACCAACATGACCTTTCAAAACGTCTTTGCCAC
GATAAATGTAAGTCATGTTTAGAATACATTTGCATTTCAATAATTTACTAACTTTCTAATGAATCGATTC
GATTTAGGTGTTCACCTCAGAGCTGCCAGTTTTTATGAGGGAGGCCCGAAGTCGACTTTATCGCTGTGAC
ACATACTTTCTGGGCAAAACGATTGCCGAATTGCCGCTTTTTCTCACAGTGCCACTGGTCTTCACGGCGA
TTGCCTATCCGATGATCGGACTGCGGGCCGGAGTGCTGCACTTCTTCAACTGCCTGGCGCTGGTCACTCT
GGTGGCCAATGTGTCAACGTCCTTCGGATATCTAATATCCTGCGCCAGCTCCTCGACCTCGATGGCGCTG
TCTGTGGGTCCGCCGGTTATCATACCATTCCTGCTCTTTGGCGGCTTCTTCTTGAACTCGGGCTCGGTGC
CAGTATACCTCAAATGGTTGTCGTACCTCTCATGGTTCCGTTACGCCAACGAGGGTCTGCTGATTAACCA
ATGGGCGGACGTGGAGCCGGGCGAAATTAGCTGCACATCGTCGAACACCACGTGCCCCAGTTCGGGCAAG
GTCATCCTGGAGACGCTTAACTTCTCCGCCGCCGATCTGCCGCTGGACTACGTGGGTCTGGCCATTCTCA
TCGTGAGCTTCCGGGTGCTCGCATATCTGGCTCTAAGACTTCGGGCCCGACGCAAGGAGTAGCCGACATA
TATCCGAAATAACTGCTTGTTTTTTTTTTTTACCATTATTACCATCGTGTTTACTGTTTATTGCCCCCTC
AAAAAGCTAATGTAATTATATTTGTGCCAATAAAAACAAGATATGACCTATAGAATACAAGTATTTCCCC
TTCGAACATCCCCACAAGTAGACTTTGGATTTGTCTTCTAACCAAAAGACTTACACACCTGCATACCTTA
CATCAAAAACTCGTTTATCGCTACATAAAACACCGGGATATATTTTTTATATACATACTTTTCAAATCGC
GCGCCCTCTTCATAATTCACCTCCACCACACCACGTTTCGTAGTTGCTCTTTCGCTGTCTCCCACCCGCT
CTCCGCAACACATTCACCTTTTGTTCGACGACCTTGGAGCGACTGTCGTTAGTTCCGCGCGATTCGGTGC
GGTATTTCACACCGCATATGGTGCACTCTCAGTACAATCTGCTCTGATGCCGCATAGTTAAGCCAGCCCC
GACACCCGCCAACACCCGCTGACGCGCCCTGACGGGCTTGTCTGCTCCCGGCATCCGCTTACAGACAAGC
TGTGACCGTCTCCGGGAGCTGCATGTGTCAGAGGTTTTCACCGTCATCACCGAAACGCGCGAGACGAAAG
GGCCTCGTGATACGCCTATTTTTATAGGTTAATGTCATGATAATAATGGTTTCTTAGACGTCAGGTGGCA
CTTTTCGGGGAAATGTGCGCGGAACCCCTATTTGTTTATTTTTCTAAATACATTCAAATATGTATCCGCT
CATGAGACAATAACCCTGATAAATGCTTCAATAATATTGAAAAAGGAAGAGTATGAGTATTCAACATTTC
CGTGTCGCCCTTATTCCCTTTTTTGCGGCATTTTGCCTTCCTGTTTTTGCTCACCCAGAAACGCTGGTGA
AAGTAAAAGATGCTGAAGATCAGTTGGGTGCACGAGTGGGTTACATCGAACTGGATCTCAACAGCGGTAA
GATCCTTGAGAGTTTTCGCCCCGAAGAACGTTTTCCAATGATGAGCACTTTTAAAGTTCTGCTATGTGGC
GCGGTATTATCCCGTATTGACGCCGGGCAAGAGCAACTCGGTCGCCGCATACACTATTCTCAGAATGACT
TGGTTGAGTACTCACCAGTCACAGAAAAGCATCTTACGGATGGCATGACAGTAAGAGAATTATGCAGTGC
TGCCATAACCATGAGTGATAACACTGCGGCCAACTTACTTCTGACAACGATCGGAGGACCGAAGGAGCTA
ACCGCTTTTTTGCACAACATGGGGGATCATGTAACTCGCCTTGATCGTTGGGAACCGGAGCTGAATGAAG
CCATACCAAACGACGAGCGTGACACCACGATGCCTGTAGCAATGGCAACAACGTTGCGCAAACTATTAAC
TGGCGAACTACTTACTCTAGCTTCCCGGCAACAATTAATAGACTGGATGGAGGCGGATAAAGTTGCAGGA
CCACTTCTGCGCTCGGCCCTTCCGGCTGGCTGGTTTATTGCTGATAAATCTGGAGCCGGTGAGCGTGGGT
CTCGCGGTATCATTGCAGCACTGGGGCCAGATGGTAAGCCCTCCCGTATCGTAGTTATCTACACGACGGG
GAGTCAGGCAACTATGGATGAACGAAATAGACAGATCGCTGAGATAGGTGCCTCACTGATTAAGCATTGG
TAACTGTCAGACCAAGTTTACTCATATATACTTTAGATTGATTTAAAACTTCATTTTTAATTTAAAAGGA
TCTAGGTGAAGATCCTTTTTGATAATCTCATGACCAAAATCCCTTAACGTGAGTTTTCGTTCCACTGAGC
GTCAGACCCCGTAGAAAAGATCAAAGGATCTTCTTGAGATCCTTTTTTTCTGCGCGTAATCTGCTGCTTG
CAAACAAAAAAACCACCGCTACCAGCGGTGGTTTGTTTGCCGGATCAAGAGCTACCAACTCTTTTTCCGA
AGGTAACTGGCTTCAGCAGAGCGCAGATACCAAATACTGTTCTTCTAGTGTAGCCGTAGTTAGGCCACCA
CTTCAAGAACTCTGTAGCACCGCCTACATACCTCGCTCTGCTAATCCTGTTACCAGTGGCTGCTGCCAGT
GGCGATAAGTCGTGTCTTACCGGGTTGGACTCAAGACGATAGTTACCGGATAAGGCGCAGCGGTCGGGCT
GAACGGGGGGTTCGTGCACACAGCCCAGCTTGGAGCGAACGACCTACACCGAACTGAGATACCTACAGCG
TGAGCTATGAGAAAGCGCCACGCTTCCCGAAGGGAGAAAGGCGGACAGGTATCCGGTAAGCGGCAGGGTC
GGAACAGGAGAGCGCACGAGGGAGCTTCCAGGGGGAAACGCCTGGTATCTTTATAGTCCTGTCGGGTTTC
GCCACCTCTGACTTGAGCGTCGATTTTTGTGATGCTCGTCAGGGGGGCGGAGCCTATGGAAAAACGCCTT
CTTCTTGAACTCGGGCTCGGTGCCAGTATACCTCAAATGGTTGTCGTACCTCTCATGGTTCCGTTACGCC
AACGAGGGTCTGCTGATTAACCAATGGGCGGACGTGGAGCCGGGCGAAATTAGCTGCACATCGTCGAACA
CCACGTGCCCCAGTTCGGGCAAGGTCATCCTGGAGACGCTTAACTTCTCCGCCGCCGATCTGCCGCTGGA
CTACGTGGGTCTGGCCCATGATGAAATAACATAAGGTGGTCCCGTCGATAGCCGAAGCTTACCGAAGTAT
ACACTTAAATTCAGTGCACGTTTGCTTGTTGAGAGGAAAGGTTGTGTGCGGACGAATTTTTTTTTGAAAA
CATTAACCCTTACGTGGAATAAAAAAAAATGAAATATTGCAAATTTTGCTGCAAAGCTGTGACTGGAGTA
AAATTAATTCACGTGCCGAAGTGTGCTATTAAGAGAAAATTGTGGGAGCAGAGCCTTGGGTGCAGCCTTG
GTGAAAACTCCCAAATTTGTGATACCCACTTTAATGATTCGCAGTGGAAGGCTGCACCTGCAAAAGGTCA
GACATTTAAAAGGAGGCGACTCAACGCAGATGCCGTACCTAGTAAAGTGATAGAGCCTGAACCAGAAAAG
ATAAAAGAAGGCTATACCAGTGGGAGTACACAAACAGAGTAAGTTTGAATAGTAAAAAAAATCATTTATG
TAAACAATAACGTGACTGTGCGTTAGGTCCTGTTCATTGTTTAATGAAAATAAGAGCTTGAGGGAAAAAA
TTCGTACTTTGGAGTACGAAATGCGTCGTTTAGAGCAGCAGCCGAATTAATTCTAGTTCCAGTGAAATCC
AAGCATTTTCTAAATTAAATGTATTCTTATTATTATAGTTGTTATTTTTGATATATATAAACAACACTAT
TATGCCCACCATTTTTTTGAGATGCATCTACACAAGGAACAAACACTGGATGTCACTTTCAGTTCAAATT
GTAACGCTAATCACTCCGAACAGGTCACAAAAAATTACCTTAAAAAGTCATAATATTAAATTAGAATAAA
TATAGCTGTGAGGGAAATATATACAAATATATTGGAGCAAATAAATTGTACATACAAATATTTATTACTA
ATTTCTATTGAGACGAAATGAACCACTCGGAACCATTTGAGCGAACCGAATCGCGCGGAACTAACGACAG
TCGCTCCAAGGTCGTCGAACAAAAGGTGAATGTGTTGCGGAGAGCGGGTGGGAGACAGCGAAAGAGCAAC
TACGAAACGTGGTGTGGTGGAGGTGAATTATGAAGAGGGCGCGCGATTTGAAAAGTATGTATATAAAAAA
TATATCCCGGTGTTTTATGTAGCGATAAACGAGTTTTTGATGTAAGGTATGCAGGTGTGTAAGTCTTTTG
GTTAGAAGACAAATCCAAAGTCTACTTGTGGGGATGTTCGAAGGGGAAATACTTGTATTCTATAGGTCAT
ATCTTGTTTTTATTGGCACAAATATAATTACATTAGCTTTTTGAGGGGGCAATAAACAGTAAACACGATG
GTAATAATGGTAAAAAAAAAAAACAAGCAGTTATTTCGGATATATGTCGGCTACTCCTTGCGTCGGGCCC
GAAGTCTTAGAGCCAGATATGCGAGCACCCGGAAGCTCACGATGAGAATGGCCAGACCATGATGAAATAA
CATAAGGTGGTCCCGTCGGCAAGAGACATCCACTTAACGTATGCTTGCAATAAGTGCGAGTGAAAGGAAT
AGTATTCTGAGTGTCGTATTGAGTCTGAGTGAGACAGCGATATGATTGTTGATTAACCCTTAGCATGTCC
GTGGGGTTTGAATTAACTCATAATATTAATTAGACGAAATTATTTTTAAAGTTTTATTTTTAATAATTTG
CGAGTACGCAAAGCTTGGCTGCATCCAACGCGTTGGGAGCTCTCCGGATCCAAGCTTGCATGCCTGCAGG
TCGGAGTACTGTCCTCCGAGCGGAGTACTGTCCTCCGAGCGGAGTACTGTCCTCCGAGCGGAGTACTGTC
CTCCGAGCGGAGTACTGTCCTCCGAGCGGAGACTCTAGCGAGCGCCGGAGTATAAATAGAGGCGCTTCGT
CTACGGAGCGACAATTCAATTCAAACAAGCAAAGTGAACACGTCGCTAAGCGAAAGCTAAGCAAATAAAC
AAGCGCAGCTGAACAAGCTAAACAATCTGCAGTAAAGTGCAAGTTAAAGTGAATCAATTAAAAGTAACCA
GCAACCAAGTAAATCAACTGCAACTACTGAAATCTGCCAAGAAGTAATTATTGAATACAAGAAGAGAACT
CTGAATAGGGAATTGGGAATTCGTTAACAGATCTCAAAATGTACCCATACGACGTCCCAGACTACGCTTA
CCCATACGACGTCCCAGACTACGCTTACCCATACGACGTCCCAGACTACGCTGCCGGTACCGGTAAGCCT
ATCCCTAACCCTCTCCTCGGTCTCGATTCTACGGCGGCCGCCATGGCGTCGAAGGTTTCGCGTGATACGC
TGTATGAGGGCGTCAATGGACTCCTGGAGGCTTCGGCGAAGAAGAAGCGCGGCTTCCTCGAGACGGTGGA
ACTGCAGATCGGCCTGAAGAACTACGATCCCCAGAAGGACAAGCGTTTCTCCGGCACCGTCAAGTTGAAG
CACATTCCTCGTCCCAAGATGAAGGTGTGCATCCTTGGCGATCAGCAGCATTGCGACGAAGCCAAGGCCA
ACAACGTCGACTTCATGGATGCCGAGGCTCTGAAGAAGCTGAACAAGAACAAGAAGCTGGTGAAGAAGCT
GGCCAAGTCCTATGATGCCTTCCTGGCCTCTGAGTCGCTGATCAAGCAGATTCCTCGTTTGCTTGGCCCT
GGCTTGAACAAGGCCGGCAAGTTCCCTGCCCTGCTGTCGCATCAGGAGTCTATGATTGGCAAGATCGAGG
AGGTTAAGTCGACCATCAAGTTCCAGATGAAGAAGGTGCTCTGCCTGTCCGTCGCCGTCGGCCACGTTGG
CATGAAGTCCGACGAGCTGGCCCAAAACGTCAACTTGTCGATCAACTTCTTGGTGTCGCTGTTGAAGAAG
AACTGGCAGAATGTGCGCTCCCTGCACGTCAAGTCCTCCATGGGACCGCCCCAGCGTCTTTACTAGTCTA
GAGGATCTTTGTGAAGGAACCTTACTTCTGTGGTGTGACATAATTGGACAAACTACCTACAGAGATTTAA
AGCTCTAAGGTAAATATAAAATTTTTAAGTGTATAATGTGTTAAACTACTGATTCTAATTGTTTGTGTAT
TTTAGATTCCAACCTATGGAACTGATGAATGGGAGCAGTGGTGGAATGCCTTTAATGAGGAAAACCTGTT
TTGCTCAGAAGAAATGCCATCTAGTGATGATGAGGCTACTGCTGACTCTCAACATTCTACTCCTCCAAAA
AAGAAGAGAAAGGTAGAAGACCCCAAGGACTTTCCTTCAGAATTGCTAAGTTTTTTGAGTCATGCTGTGT
TTAGTAATAGAACTCTTGCTTGCTTTGCTATTTACACCACAAAGGAAAAAGCTGCACTGCTATACAAGAA
AATTATGGAAAAATATTTGATGTATAGTGCCTTGACTAGAGATCATAATCAGCCATACCACATTTGTAGA
GGTTTTACTTGCTTTAAAAAACCTCCCACACCTCCCCCTGAACCTGAAACATAAAATGAATGCAATTGTT
GTTGTTAACTTGTTTATTGCAGCTTATAATGGTTACAAATAAAGCAATAGCATCACAAATTTCACAAATA
AAGCATTTTTTTCACTGCATTCTAGTTGTGGTTTGTCCAAACTCATCAATGTATCTTATCATGTCTGGAT
CCACTAGAAGGCCTAATT
